>Addgene plasmid #74917 | pPB-CAG-rNanog-pgk-hph | depositor full sequence | sequence record 147223 | Full plasmid sequence
GACATTGATTATTGACTAGTTATTAATAGTAATCAATTACGGGGTCATTAGTTCATAGCCCATATATGGA
GTTCCGCGTTACATAACTTACGGTAAATGGCCCGCCTGGCTGACCGCCCAACGACCCCCGCCCATTGACG
TCAATAATGACGTATGTTCCCATAGTAACGCCAATAGGGACTTTCCATTGACGTCAATGGGTGGACTATT
TACGGTAAACTGCCCACTTGGCAGTACATCAAGTGTATCATATGCCAAGTACGCCCCCTATTGACGTCAA
TGACGGTAAATGGCCCGCCTGGCATTATGCCCAGTACATGACCTTATGGGACTTTCCTACTTGGCAGTAC
ATCTACGTATTAGTCATCGCTATTACCATGGGTCGAGGTGAGCCCCACGTTCTGCTTCACTCTCCCCATC
TCCCCCCCCTCCCCACCCCCAATTTTGTATTTATTTATTTTTTAATTATTTTGTGCAGCGATGGGGGCGG
GGGGGGGGGGGGCGCGCGCCAGGCGGGGCGGGGCGGGGCGAGGGGCGGGGCGGGGCGAGGCGGAGAGGTG
CGGCGGCAGCCAATCAGAGCGGCGCGCTCCGAAAGTTTCCTTTTATGGCGAGGCGGCGGCGGCGGCGGCC
CTATAAAAAGCGAAGCGCGCGGCGGGCGGGAGTCGCTGCGTTGCCTTCGCCCCGTGCCCCGCTCCGCGCC
GCCTCGCGCCGCCCGCCCCGGCTCTGACTGACCGCGTTACTCCCACAGGTGAGCGGGCGGGACGGCCCTT
CTCCTCCGGGCTGTAATTAGCGCTTGGTTTAATGACGGCTCGTTTCTTTTCTGTGGCTGCGTGAAAGCCT
TAAAGGGCTCCGGGAGGGCCCTTTGTGCGGGGGGGAGCGGCTCGGGGGGTGCGTGCGTGTGTGTGTGCGT
GGGGAGCGCCGCGTGCGGCCCGCGCTGCCCGGCGGCTGTGAGCGCTGCGGGCGCGGCGCGGGGCTTTGTG
CGCTCCGCGTGTGCGCGAGGGGAGCGCGGCCGGGGGCGGTGCCCCGCGGTGCGGGGGGGCTGCGAGGGGA
ACAAAGGCTGCGTGCGGGGTGTGTGCGTGGGGGGGTGAGCAGGGGGTGTGGGCGCGGCGGTCGGGCTGTA
ACCCCCCCCTGCACCCCCCTCCCCGAGTTGCTGAGCACGGCCCGGCTTCGGGTGCGGGGCTCCGTGCGGG
GCGTGGCGCGGGGCTCGCCGTGCCGGGCGGGGGGTGGCGGCAGGTGGGGGTGCCGGGCGGGGCGGGGCCG
CCTCGGGCCGGGGAGGGCTCGGGGGAGGGGCGCGGCGGCCCCGGAGCGCCGGCGGCTGTCGAGGCGCGGC
GAGCCGCAGCCATTGCCTTTTATGGTAATCGTGCGAGAGGGCGCAGGGACTTCCTTTGTCCCAAATCTGG
CGGAGCCGAAATCTGGGAGGCGCCGCCGCACCCCCTCTAGCGGGCGCGGGCGAAGCGGTGCGGCGCCGGC
AGGAAGGAAATGGGCGGGGAGGGCCTTCGTGCGTCGCCGCGCCGCCGTCCCCTTCTCCATCTCCAGCCTC
GGGGCTGCCGCAGGGGGACGGCTGCCTTCGGGGGGGACGGGGCAGGGCGGGGTTCGGCTTCTGGCGTGTG
ACCGGCGGCTCTAGAGCCTCTGCTAACCATGTTCATGCCTTCTTCTTTTTCCTACAGCTCCTGGGCAACG
TGCTGGTTATTGTGCTGTCTCATCATTTTGGCAAAGAATTCCTCGACGGTATCGATAAGCTATCACAAGT
TTGTACAAAAAAGCAGGCTTCACCATGAGCGTGGATCTTTCTGGTCCCCACAGTCTGCCTAGTTGTGAGG
AAGCATCGAACTCTGGGGATTCCTCGCCGATGCCTGCCGTTCATCTTCCTGAGGAAAATTATTCTTGCTT
ACAAGTGTCTGCTACTGAGATGCTCTGCACAGAGACTGCCTCTCCTCCGCCTTCCTCTGGGGACCTACCT
CTTCAAGATAGCCCTGATTCTTCTAGCAATCCCAAGCTAAAGCTGTCTGGTCCCGAGGCTGACGAGGGCC
CTGAGAAGAAAGAAGAGAACAAGGTCCTCACCAAGAAGCAGAAGATGCGGACTGTGTTCTCTCAGGCCCA
GTTGTGTGCACTCAAGGATAGGTTTCAGAGGCAAAGGTACCTCAGCCTCCAGCAGATGCAAGATCTCTCT
ACCATTCTGAACCTGAGCTATAAGCAGGTGAAGACCTGGTTCCAAAACCAAAGAATGAAGTGCAAGAGGT
GGCAGAAAAACCAATGGTTGAAGACTAGCAACGGCCTGACTCAGAAGGGCTCAGCGCCGGTGGAGTATCC
CAGCATCCATTGCAGCTATTCTCAGGGCTATCTGATGAACGCGTCTGGAAACCTTCCAGTATGGGGCAGT
CAGACCTGGACCAACCCAACTTGGAACAACCAGACCTGGACCAACCCAACCTGGAGCAACCAGACCTGGA
CCAACCCAACTTGGAGCAACCAGGCCTGGAGCACTCAGTCCTGGTGTACTCAGGCCTGGAACAGCCAGAC
TTGGAACGCTGCTCCGCTCCATAACTTCGGGGAGGACTCCCTGCAGCCTTATGTGCCGTTGCAGCAAAAC
TTCTCCGCCAGTGATTTGGAGGCGAATTTGGAAGCCACTAGGGAAAGCCAGGCGCATTTTAGTACCCCGC
AAGCCTTGGAATTGTTCCTGAACTACTCCGTGAATTCTCCAGGCGAAATATGAGACCCAGCTTTCTTGTA
CAAAGTGGTGATAGCTTGGCGTAATCATGGTCATAGCTGTTTCCTGTGTGAAATTGTTATCCGCTCACAA
TTCCACACAACATACGAGCCGGAAGCATAAAGTGTAAAGCCTGGGGTGCCTAATGAGTGAGCTAACTCAC
ATTAATTGCGTTGCGCTCACTGCCCGCTTTCCAGTCGGGAAACCTGTCGTGCCAGCGGATCAGCCTCGAC
TGTGCCTTCTAGTTGCCAGCCATCTGTTGTTTGCCCCTCCCCCGTGCCTTCCTTGACCCTGGAAGGTGCC
ACTCCCACTGTCCTTTCCTAATAAAATGAGGAAATTGCATCGCATTGTCTGAGTAGGTGTCATTCTATTC
TGGGGGGTGGGGTGGGGCAGGACAGCAAGGGGGAGGATTGGGAAGACAATAGCAGGCATGCTGGGGATGC
GGTGGGCTCTATGGCTTCTGAGGCGGAAAGAACCAGCTGGGGCTCGAGATCCACTAGTTCTAGCCTCGAG
GCTAGAGCGGCCGCGTCGAGATAACTTCGTATAATGTATGCTATACGAAGTTATGTTTTGTTACTTTATA
GAAGAAATTTTGAGTTTTTGTTTTTTTTTAATAAATAAATAAACATAAATAAATTGTTTGTTGAATTTAT
TATTAGTATGTAAGTGTAAATATAATAAAACTTAATATCTATTCAAATTAATAAATAAACGTCAATTTTA
CGCATGATTATCTTTAACGTACGTCACAATATGATTATCTTTCTAGGGTTAAAGAGCTCCAATTCGCCCT
ATAGTGAGTCGTATTACGCGCGCTCACTGGCCGTCGTTTTACAACGTCGTGACTGGGAAAACCCTGGCGT
TACCCAACTTAATCGCCTTGCAGCACATCCCCCTTTCGCCAGCTGGCGTAATAGCGAAGAGGCCCGCACC
GATCGCCCTTCCCAACAGTTGCGCAGCCTGAATGGCGAATGGG
[124 nt withheld, positions 3684-3807]
C
[91 nt withheld, positions 3809-3899]
A
[49 nt withheld, positions 3901-3949]
CCTTTGACGTTGGAGTCCACGTTCTTT
[37 nt withheld, positions 3977-4013]
ACCCTATCTCGGTCTATTCTTTTGATTTATAAGGGATTTTGCCGATTTCGGCCTATTGGTTAAAAAATGA
GCTGATTTAACAAAAATTTAACGCGAATTTTAACAAAATATTAACGCTTACAATTTAGGTGGCACTTTTC
GGGGAAATGTGCGCGGAACCCCTATTTGTTTATTTTTCTAAATACATTCAAATATGTATCCGCTCATGAG
ACAATAACCCTGATAAATGCTTCAATAATATTGAAAAAGGAAGAGTATGAGTATTCAACATTTCCGTGTC
GCCCTTATTCCCTTTTTTGCGGCATTTTGCCTTCCTGTTTTTGCTCACCCAGAAACGCTGGTGAAAGTAA
AAGATGCTGAAGATCAGTTGGGTGCACGAGTGGGTTACATCGAACTGGATCTCAACAGCGGTAAGATCCT
TGAGAGTTTTCGCCCCGAAGAACGTTTTCCAATGATGAGCACTTTTAAAGTTCTGCTATGTGGCGCGGTA
TTATCCCGTATTGACGCCGGGCAAGAGCAACTCGGTCGCCGCATACACTATTCTCAGAATGACTTGGTTG
AGTACTCACCAGTCACAGAAAAGCATCTTACGGATGGCATGACAGTAAGAGAATTATGCAGTGCTGCCAT
AACCATGAGTGATAACACTGCGGCCAACTTACTTCTGACAACGATCGGAGGACCGAAGGAGCTAACCGCT
TTTTTGCACAACATGGGGGATCATGTAACTCGCCTTGATCGTTGGGAACCGGAGCTGAATGAAGCCATAC
CAAACGACGAGCGTGACACCACGATGCCTGTAGCAATGGCAACAACGTTGCGCAAACTATTAACTGGCGA
ACTACTTACTCTAGCTTCCCGGCAACAATTAATAGACTGGATGGAGGCGGATAAAGTTGCAGGACCACTT
CTGCGCTCGGCCCTTCCGGCTGGCTGGTTTATTGCTGATAAATCTGGAGCCGGTGAGCGTGGGTCTCGCG
GTATCATTGCAGCACTGGGGCCAGATGGTAAGCCCTCCCGTATCGTAGTTATCTACACGACGGGGAGTCA
GGCAACTATGGATGAACGAAATAGACAGATCGCTGAGATAGGTGCCTCACTGATTAAGCATTGGTAACTG
TCAGACCAAGTTTACTCATATATACTTTAGATTGATTTAAAACTTCATTTTTAATTTAAAAGGATCTAGG
TGAAGATCCTTTTTGATAATCTCATGACCAAAATCCCTTAACGTGAGTTTTCGTTCCACTGAGCGTCAGA
CCCCGTAGAAAAGATCAAAGGATCTTCTTGAGATCCTTTTTTTCTGCGCGTAATCTGCTGCTTGCAAACA
AAAAAACCACCGCTACCAGCGGTGGTTTGTTTGCCGGATCAAGAGCTACCAACTCTTTTTCCGAAGGTAA
CTGGCTTCAGCAGAGCGCAGATACCAAATACTGTCCTTCTAGTGTAGCCGTAGTTAGGCCACCACTTCAA
GAACTCTGTAGCACCGCCTACATACCTCGCTCTGCTAATCCTGTTACCAGTGGCTGCTGCCAGTGGCGAT
AAGTCGTGTCTTACCGGGTTGGACTCAAGACGATAGTTACCGGATAAGGCGCAGCGGTCGGGCTGAACGG
GGGGTTCGTGCACACAGCCCAGCTTGGAGCGAACGACCTACACCGAACTGAGATACCTACAGCGTGAGCT
ATGAGAAAGCGCCACGCTTCCCGAAGGGAGAAAGGCGGACAGGTATCCGGTAAGCGGCAGGGTCGGAACA
GGAGAGCGCACGAGGGAGCTTCCAGGGGGAAACGCCTGGTATCTTTATAGTCCTGTCGGGTTTCGCCACC
TCTGACTTGAGCGTCGATTTTTGTGATGCTCGTCAGGGGGGCGGAGCCTATGGAAAAACGCCAGCAACGC
GGCCTTTTTACGGTTCCTGGCCTTTTGCTGGCCTTTTGCTCACATGTTCTTTCCTGCGTTATCCCCTGAT
TCTGTGGATAACCGTATTACCGCCTTTGAGTGAGCTGATACCGCTCGCCGCAGCCGAACGACCGAGCGCA
GCGAGTCAGTGAGCGAGGAAGCGGAAGAGCGCCCAATACGCAAACCGCCTCTCCCCGCGCGTTGGCCGAT
TCATTAATGCAGCTGGCACGACAGGTTTCCCGACTGGAAAGCGGGCAGTGAGCGCAACGCAATTAATGTG
AGTTAGCTCACTCATTAGGCACCCCAGGCTTTACACTTTATGCTTCCGGCTCGTATGTTGTGTGGAATTG
TGAGCGGATAACAATTTCACACAGGAAACAGCTATGACCATGATTACGCCAAGCGCGCAATTAACCCTCA
CTAAAGGGAACAAAAGCTGGGTACCTTAACCCTAGAAAGATAGTCTGCGTAAAATTGACGCATGCATTCT
TGAAATATTGCTCTCTCTTTCTAAATAGCGCGAATCCGTCGCTGTGCATTTAGGACATCTCAGTCGCCGC
TTGGAGCTCCCGTGAGGCGTGCTTGTCAATGCGGTAAGTGTCACTGATTTTGAACTATAACGACCGCGTG
AGTCAAAATGACGCATGATTATCTTTTACGTGACTTTTAAGATTTAACTCATACGATAATTATATTGTTA
TTTCATGTTCTACTTACGTGATAACTTATTATATATATATTTTCTTGTTATAGATATCCAACTATGAAAC
ATTATCATAAAGCAATAGTAAAGAGCCTTCAGTAAAGAGCAGGCATTTATCTAATCCCACCCCACCCCCA
CCCCCGTAGCTCCAATCCTTCCATTCAAAATGTAGGTACTCTGTTCTCACCCTTCTTAACAAAGTATGAC
AGGAAAAAACTTCCATGTGGACATCTTTATTGTTTAATAGATCATCAATTTCTCGACTATTCCTTTGCCC
TCGGACGAGTGCTGGGGCGTCGGTTTCCACTATCGGCGAGTACTTCTACACAGCCATCGGTCCAGACGGC
CGCGCTTCTGCGGGCGATTTGTGTACGCCCGACAGTCCCGGCTCCGGATCGGACGATTGCGTCGCATCGA
CCCTGCGCCCAAGCTGCATCATCGAAATTGCCGTCAACCAAGCTCTGATAGAGTTGGTCAAGACCAATGC
GGAGCATATACGCCCGGAGCCGCGGCGATCCTGCAAGCTCCGGATGCCTCCGCTCGAAGTAGCGCGTCTG
CTGCTCCATACAAGCCAACCACGGCCTCCAGAAGAAGATGTTGGCGACCTCGTATTGGGAATCCCCGAAC
ATCGCCTCGCTCCAGTCAATGACCGCTGTTATGCGGCCATTGTCCGTCAGGACATTGTTGGAGCCGAAAT
CCGCGTGCACGAGGTGCCGGACTTCGGGGCAGTCCTCGGCCCAAAGCATCAGCTCATCGAGAGCCTGCGC
GACGGACGCACTGACGGTGTCGTCCATCACAGTTTGCCAGTGATACACATGGGGATCAGCAATCGCGCAT
ATGAAATCACGCCATGTAGTGTATTGACCGATTCCTTGCGGTCCGAATGGGCCGAACCCGCTCGTCTGGC
TAAGATCGGCCGCAGCGATCGCATCCATGGCCTCCGCGACCGGCTGCAGAACAGCGGGCAGTTCGGTTTC
AGGCAGGTCTTGCAACGTGACACCCTGTGCACGGCGGGAGATGCAATAGGTCAGGCTCTCGCTGAATTCC
CCAATGTCAAGCACTTCCGGAATCGGGAGCGCGGCCGATGCAAAGTGCCGATAAACATAACGATCTTTGT
AGAAACCATCGGCGCAGCTATTTACCCGCAGGACATATCCACGCCCTCCTACATCGAAGCTGAAAGCACG
AGATTCTTCGCCCTCCGAGAGCTGCATCAGGTCGGAGACGCTGTCGAACTTTTCGATCAGAAACTTCTCG
ACAGACGTCGCGGTGAGTTCAGGCTTTTTCATGGTGGCGGCTGGATCGGTCGAAAGGCCCGGAGATGAGG
AAGAGGAGAACAGCGCGGCAGACGTGCGCTTTTGAAGCGTGCGAGAATGCCGGGCCTCCGGAGGACCTTC
GGGCGCCCGCCCCGCCCCTGAGCCCGCCCCTGAGCCCGCCCCCGGACCCACCCCTTCCCAGCCTCTGAGC
CCAGAAAGCGAAGGAGCAAAGCTGCTATTGGCCGCTGCCCCAAAGGCCTACCCGCTTCCATTGCTCAGCG
GTGCTGTCCATCTGCACGAGACTAGTGAGACGTGCTACTTCCATTTGTCACGTCCTGCACGACGCGAGCT
GCGGGGCGGGGGGGAACTTCCTGACTAGGGGAGGAGTAGAAGGTGGCGCGAAGGGGCCACCAAAGAACGG
AGCCGGTTGGCGCCTACCGGTGGATGTGGAATGTGTGCGAGGCCAGAGGCCACTTGTGTAGCGCCAAGTG
CCAGCGGGGCTGCTAAAGCGCATGCTCCAGACTGCCTTGGGAAAAGCGCCTCCCCTACCCGGTAGAATTC
ATCGATGATATCATAACTTCGTATAATGTATGCTATACGAAGTTATGCGGCCCTCGAGGTC
Features (pLannotate 1.2.2; 30 found; start..end, strand, type, name):
      1..380     +  enhancer       CMV enhancer: human cytomegalovirus immediate early enhancer
    383..658     +  promoter       chicken β-actin promoter: No description available
    659..1667    +  intron         chimeric intron: chimera between introns from chicken β-actin and rabbit β-globin
   1665..1721    +  CDS            HBB (fragment): HBB_LEPEU - Experimental evidence at protein level: Swiss-Prot protein existence level 1. Involved in oxygen transport from the lung to the various peripheral tissues. From Lepus europaeus (European hare).
   1723..1741    -  misc_feature   MCS (fragment): pBluescript multiple cloning site
   1745..1769    +  protein_bind   attB1: mutant version of attB; recombination site for the Gateway® BP reaction BP Clonase™
   1775..2710    +  CDS            Nanog: NANOG_MOUSE - Also known as Ecat4, Enk. Experimental evidence at protein level: Swiss-Prot protein existence level 1. Transcription regulator involved in inner cell mass and embryonic stem (ES) cells proliferation and self-renewal (PubMed:25825768). Imposes pluripotency on ES cells and prevents their differentiation towards extraembryonic endoderm and trophectoderm lineages. Blocks bone morphogenetic protein-induced mesoderm differentiation of ES cells by physically interacting with SMAD1 and interfering with the recruitment of coactivators to the active SMAD transcriptional complexes. Acts as
   2715..2739    -  protein_bind   attB2: mutant version of attB; recombination site for the Gateway® BP reaction BP Clonase™
   2784..2800    -  protein_bind   lac operator: The lac repressor binds to the lac operator to inhibit transcription in E. coli. This inhibition can be relieved by adding lactose or isopropyl-β-D-thiogalactopyranoside (IPTG). lac repressor encoded by lacI
   2808..2838    -  promoter       lac promoter: promoter for the E. coli lac operon
   2853..2874    -  protein_bind   CAP binding site: CAP binding activates transcription in the presence of cAMP. E. coli catabolite activator protein
   2887..2926    -  CDS            lacI (fragment): lac repressor; lacI; The lac repressor binds to the lac operator to inhibit transcription in E. coli. This inhibition can be relieved by adding lactose or isopropyl-β-D-thiogalactopyranoside (IPTG).
   2940..3164    +  polyA_signal   bGH poly(A) signal: bovine growth hormone polyadenylation signal
   3168..3189    +  promoter       SV40 promoter (fragment): SV40 enhancer and early promoter
   3241..3274    -  protein_bind   loxP: Cre-mediated recombination occurs in the 8-bp core sequence (GCATACAT). Cre recombinase
   3498..3516    -  promoter       T7 promoter: promoter for bacteriophage T7 RNA polymerase
   3524..3679    +  CDS            lacZα (fragment): LacZα fragment of β-galactosidase; lacZ fragment
   3684..4112    +  rep_origin     f1 ori (sequence partly withheld): f1 bacteriophage origin of replication; arrow indicates direction of (+) strand synthesis
   4165..4269    +  promoter       AmpR promoter: bla
   4270..5130    +  CDS            AmpR: β-lactamase; bla; confers resistance to ampicillin, carbenicillin, and related antibiotics
   5301..5889    +  rep_origin     ori: high-copy-number ColE1/pMB1/pBR322/pUC origin of replication
   6072..6164    +  CDS            lacI (fragment): lac repressor; lacI; The lac repressor binds to the lac operator to inhibit transcription in E. coli. This inhibition can be relieved by adding lactose or isopropyl-β-D-thiogalactopyranoside (IPTG).
   6177..6198    +  protein_bind   CAP binding site: CAP binding activates transcription in the presence of cAMP. E. coli catabolite activator protein
   6213..6243    +  promoter       lac promoter: promoter for the E. coli lac operon
   6251..6267    +  protein_bind   lac operator: The lac repressor binds to the lac operator to inhibit transcription in E. coli. This inhibition can be relieved by adding lactose or isopropyl-β-D-thiogalactopyranoside (IPTG). lac repressor encoded by lacI
   6312..6330    +  promoter       T3 promoter: promoter for bacteriophage T3 RNA polymerase
   6656..6866    -  polyA_signal   PGK poly(A) signal (fragment): mouse phosphoglycerate kinase 1 polyadenylation signal
   6870..7895    -  CDS            HygR: aminoglycoside phosphotransferase from E. coli; aph(4)-Ia; confers resistance to hygromycin
   7914..8413    -  promoter       PGK promoter: mouse phosphoglycerate kinase 1 promoter
   8436..8469    -  protein_bind   loxP: Cre-mediated recombination occurs in the 8-bp core sequence (GCATACAT). Cre recombinase
