[The description below was written by a language model from this plasmid's Addgene catalogue record and pLannotate feature annotations shown in this document.]
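Description:
pPB-CAG-rNanog-pgk-hph is a mammalian expression plasmid built on the pPB-CAG backbone that carries the rat (R. norvegicus) Nanog coding sequence under the strong, constitutive CAG promoter. The feature table shows the three parts of CAG in order: the CMV immediate-early enhancer, the chicken β-actin promoter and a chimeric β-actin/β-globin intron. These are followed by the roughly 0.9 kb Nanog open reading frame, which the annotation software matched to mouse Nanog by homology. The insert is flanked by attB1 and attB2 sites, which suggests it was introduced by Gateway recombination, although the record lists the cloning method as unknown. Transcripts terminate at a bovine growth hormone polyadenylation signal. No epitope tag or reporter is annotated.

A second cassette in the opposite orientation uses the mouse PGK promoter to drive the hygromycin phosphotransferase gene (hph/HygR) with a PGK poly(A) signal, allowing hygromycin selection of stably transfected mammalian cells. The "PB" in the name suggests a piggyBac transposon vector intended for transposase-mediated genomic integration, but the piggyBac terminal repeats are not annotated in the feature table, so this rests on the name alone. There are two loxP sites, one just beyond the PGK promoter end of the hygromycin cassette and one downstream of the bGH poly(A). On the circular map they bracket the hygromycin and CAG-Nanog units together, which could allow Cre-mediated removal, though the record does not state this intent. In bacteria the plasmid is maintained through a high-copy ColE1/pUC origin with ampicillin resistance. It also retains pBluescript-derived remnants, including an f1 origin, lac elements and T3/T7 promoters. The construct is used for constitutive rat Nanog expression, in the context of work comparing the reprogramming capacity of vertebrate Nanog orthologues.
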