Addgene plasmid #74917: pPB-CAG-rNanog-pgk-hph
Purpose: Mammalian expression of rNanog
Depositing lab: Jose Silva. Depositing organization: University of Cambridge. Publication: Reprogramming capacity of Nanog is functionally conserved in vertebrates and resides in a unique homeodomain. Theunissen TW, Costa Y, Radzisheuskaya A, van Oosten AL, Lavial F, Pain B, Castro LF, Silva JC. Development. 2011 Nov;138(22):4853-65. doi: 10.1242/dev.068775. PubMed 22028025.
Backbone
  Vector backbone: pPB-CAG
  Vector type: Mammalian Expression
  Selectable markers: Hygromycin
Growth in bacteria
  Bacterial resistance: Ampicillin, 100 μg/mL
  Growth temperature: 37°C
  Growth strain: DH5alpha
  Copy number: Unknown
Gene/Insert
  Gene/Insert name: Nanog
  Species: R. norvegicus (rat)
  Entrez Gene: Nanog
  Promoter: CAG
  Cloning method: Unknown
  Sequencing primers: 5′ unknown; 3′ unknown
Terms and licenses: Academic/Nonprofit Terms; Industry Terms: Not Available to Industry
How to cite: pPB-CAG-rNanog-pgk-hph was a gift from Jose Silva (Addgene plasmid # 74917 ; http://n2t.net/addgene:74917 ; RRID:Addgene_74917)
