>Addgene plasmid #74917 | pPB-CAG-rNanog-pgk-hph | addgene partial sequence | sequence record 147224 | pLEXmLIC-Fwd 5'-TAGAGCCTCTGCTAACCATGTTCATGCC-3'
TTATTGTGCTGTCTCATCATTTTGGCAAAGAATTCCTCGACGGTATCGATAAGCTATCACAAGTTTGTAC
AAAAAAGCAGGCTTCACCATGAGCGTGGATCTTTCTGGTCCCCACAGTCTGCCTAGTTGTGAGGAAGCAT
CGAACTCTGGGGATTCCTCGCCGATGCCTGCCGTTCATCTTCCTGAGGAAAATTATTCTTGCTTACAAGT
GTCTGCTACTGAGATGCTCTGCACAGAGACTGCCTCTCCTCCGCCTTCCTCTGGGGACCTACCTCTTCAA
GATAGCCCTGATTCTTCTAGCAATCCCAAGCTAAAGCTGTCTGGTCCCGAGGCTGACGAGGGCCCTGAGA
AGAAAGAAGAGAACAAGGTCCTCACCAAGAAGCAGAAGATGCGGACTGTGTTCTCTCAGGCCCAGTTGTG
TGCACTCAAGGATAGGTTTCAGAGGCAAAGGTACCTCAGCCTCCAGCAGATGCAAGATCTCTCTACCATT
CTGAACCTGAGCTATAAGCAGGTGAAGACCTGGTTCCAAAACCAAAGAATGAAGTGCAAGAGGTGGCAGA
AAAACCAATGGTTGAAGACTAGCAACGGCCTGACTCAGAAGGGCTCAGCGCCGGTGGAGTATCCCAGCAT
CCATTGCAGCTATTCTCAGGGCTATCTGATGAACGCGTCTGGAAACCTTCCAGTATGGGGCAGTCAGACC
TGGACCAACCCAACTTGGAACAACCAGACCTGGACCAACCCAACCTGGAGCAACCAGACCTGGACCAACC
CAACTTGGAGCAACCAGGCCTGGAGCACTCAGTCCTGGTGTACTCAGGCCTGGAACAGCCAGACTTGGAA
CGCTGCTCCGCTCCATAACTTCGGGGAGGACTCCCTGCAGCCTTATGTGCCGTTGCAGCAAAACTTCTCC
GCCAGTGATTTGGAGGCGAATTTGGAAG
