>Addgene plasmid #74917 | pPB-CAG-rNanog-pgk-hph | addgene partial sequence | sequence record 147225 | BGH-rev 5'-TAGAAGGCACAGTCGAGG-3'
GCGGGCAGTGAGCGCAACGCAATTAATGTGAGTTAGCTCACTCATTAGGCACCCCAGGCTTTACACTTTA
TGCTTCCGGCTCGTATGTTGTGTGGAATTGTGAGCGGATAACAATTTCACACAGGAAACAGCTATGACCA
TGATTACGCCAAGCTATCACCACTTTGTACAAGAAAGCTGGGTCTCATATTTCGCCTGGAGAATTCACGG
AGTAGTTCAGGAACAATTCCAAGGCTTGCGGGGTACTAAAATGCGCCTGGCTTTCCCTAGTGGCTTCCAA
ATTCGCCTCCAAATCACTGGCGGAGAAGTTTTGCTGCAACGGCACATAAGGCTGCAGGGAGTCCTCCCCG
AAGTTATGGAGCGGAGCAGCGTTCCAAGTCTGGCTGTTCCAGGCCTGAGTACACCAGGACTGAGTGCTCC
AGGCCTGGTTGCTCCAAGTTGGGTTGGTCCAGGTCTGGTTGCTCCAGGTTGGGTTGGTCCAGGTCTGGTT
GTTCCAAGTTGGGTTGGTCCAGGTCTGACTGCCCCATACTGGAAGGTTTCCAGACGCGTTCATCAGATAG
CCCTGAGAATAGCTGCAATGGATGCTGGGATACTCCACCGGCGCTGAGCCCTTCTGAGTCAGGCCGTTGC
TAGTCTTCAACCATTGGTTTTTCTGCCACCTCTTGCACTTCATTCTTTGGTTTTGGAACCAGGTCTTCAC
CTGCTTATAGCTCAGGTTCAGAATGGTAGAGAGATCTTGCATCTGCTGGAGGCTGAGGTACCTTTGCCTC
TGAAACCTATCCTTGAGTGCACACAACTGGGCCTGAGAGAACACAGTCCGCATCTTCTGCTTCTTGGTGA
GGACCTTGTTCTCTTCTTTCTTCTCAGGGCCCTCGTCAGCCTCGGGACCAGACAGCTTTAGCTTGGGATT
GCTAGAAGAATCAGGGCTATCTTGAAGAGGTAGGTCCCCAGAGGAAGGCGGAGGAGAGGCAGTCTCTGTG
CAGAGCATCTCAGTAGCAGACACTTGTAAGCAAGAATAATTTTCCTCAGGAAGATGAACGGCAGG
